Addgene plasmid #237466: pX461-ABE8e-nSpCas9-NRF1-ss-sgRNA
Purpose: All-in-one adenine base editor (ABE8e-nSpCas9) with gRNA targeting NRF1-Ex7 splice site
Depositing lab: Thomas Gonatopoulos-Pournatzis. Depositing organization: National Cancer Institute (NCI). Publication: Single-cell exon deletion profiling reveals splicing events that shape gene expression and cell state dynamics. Kumari B, Damodaran AP, Guiblet WM, Xiao MS, Behera AK, On TA, McIntosh CE, Teszler M, Holloway C, Le S, Parab N, Zhao Y, Aregger M, Gonatopoulos-Pournatzis T. Nat Commun. 2026 Feb 3;17(1):1218. doi: 10.1038/s41467-026-68774-w. PubMed 41633991.
Backbone
  Vector backbone: pX459v2
  Backbone manufacturer: Feng Zhang (Addgene plasmid # 62988)
  Vector type: Mammalian Expression, CRISPR
  Selectable markers: Puromycin
Growth in bacteria
  Bacterial resistance: Ampicillin, 100 μg/mL
  Growth temperature: 37°C
  Growth strain: DH5alpha
  Copy number: High Copy
Gene/Insert
  Gene/Insert name: gRNA targeting NRF1-Ex7 splice site
  gRNA/shRNA sequence: gtgacagGTTTCATGGACCC
  Species: Other
  Promoter: chicken beta-actin promoter & U6
  Cloning method: Gibson Cloning
Terms and licenses: Academic/Nonprofit Terms; Industry Terms: Not Available to Industry
How to cite: pX461-ABE8e-nSpCas9-NRF1-ss-sgRNA was a gift from Thomas Gonatopoulos-Pournatzis (Addgene plasmid # 237466 ; http://n2t.net/addgene:237466 ; RRID:Addgene_237466)
