[The description below was written by a language model from this plasmid's Addgene catalogue record and pLannotate feature annotations shown in this document.]
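Description:
pX461-ABE8e-nSpCas9-NRF1-ss-sgRNA is an all-in-one mammalian CRISPR adenine base-editing plasmid of about 9.9 kb. The record lists pX459v2 as its backbone, although the construct name refers to pX461. It is propagated in E. coli as a high-copy plasmid through a ColE1/pUC-type origin with ampicillin resistance (β-lactamase under its own promoter). It also retains an f1 phage origin and a single annotated AAV2 inverted terminal repeat, a remnant of the parental vector series rather than a functional packaging pair.

Two expression units deliver the editing machinery. A human U6 RNA polymerase III promoter drives a single guide RNA, consisting of a spacer directed at the exon 7 splice site of NRF1 joined to the Streptococcus pyogenes gRNA scaffold. A second, partial scaffold fragment is annotated just downstream. A hybrid promoter made up of the CMV enhancer, chicken β-actin promoter and a hybrid intron drives the editor, an E. coli TadA-derived deaminase domain (the evolved ABE8e variant according to the catalogue entry) fused to SpCas9. The Cas9 is annotated in two contiguous halves, and the N-terminal half carries the D10A mutation, consistent with the nickase stated in the name. A puromycin N-acetyltransferase coding sequence followed by a bGH polyadenylation signal lies downstream of Cas9 across the circular junction and allows selection of transfected cells. The element linking it to the editor is not annotated.

The plasmid is intended for transient transfection of mammalian cells to introduce A-to-G changes at the NRF1 exon 7 splice site. This would be expected to disrupt recognition of that exon, in line with the depositing study's focus on the functional consequences of individual splicing events.
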