Features (pLannotate 1.2.2; 19 found; start..end, strand, type, name):
     70..669     +  CDS            PuroR (fragment): puromycin N-acetyltransferase; pac from Streptomyces; confers resistance to puromycin
    703..814     +  polyA_signal   bGH poly(A) signal: bovine growth hormone polyadenylation signal
    919..1059    +  repeat_region  AAV2 ITR: inverted terminal repeat of adeno-associated virus serotype 2 inverted
   1064..1115    -  misc_feature   bom (fragment): basis of mobility region from pBR322
   1134..1589    +  rep_origin     f1 ori (sequence partly withheld): f1 bacteriophage origin of replication; arrow indicates direction of (+) strand synthesis
   1590..1639    -  misc_feature   bom (fragment): basis of mobility region from pBR322
   1741..1776    -  CDS            rop (fragment): Rop protein, which maintains plasmids at low copy number; rop
   1871..1975    +  promoter       AmpR promoter: bla
   1976..2836    +  CDS            AmpR: β-lactamase; bla; confers resistance to ampicillin, carbenicillin, and related antibiotics
   3007..3595    +  rep_origin     ori: high-copy-number ColE1/pMB1/pBR322/pUC origin of replication
   3657..3897    +  promoter       U6 promoter: RNA polymerase III promoter for human U6 snRNA
   3927..4002    +  misc_RNA       gRNA scaffold: guide RNA scaffold for the Streptococcus pyogenes CRISPR/Cas9 system
   4009..4052    +  misc_RNA       gRNA scaffold (fragment): guide RNA scaffold for the Streptococcus pyogenes CRISPR/Cas9 system
   4099..4384    +  enhancer       CMV enhancer: human cytomegalovirus immediate early enhancer; contains an 18-bp deletion relative to the standard CMV enhancer
   4386..4663    +  promoter       chicken β-actin promoter: No description available
   4664..4891    +  intron         hybrid intron: hybrid between chicken β-actin (CBA) and minute virus of mice (MMV) introns (Gray et al., 2011)
   4984..5475    +  CDS            tadA: TADA_ECOLI - Also known as yfhC. Experimental evidence at protein level: Swiss-Prot protein existence level 1. Catalyzes the deamination of adenosine to inosine at the wobble position 34 of tRNA(Arg2). Essential for cell viability. From Escherichia coli (strain K12).
   5587..7188    +  CDS            dCas9(N): N-terminal portion of catalytically inactive Streptococcus pyogenes dCas9 carrying the D10A mutation (Zetsche et al., 2015)
   7189..9683    +  CDS            Cas9(C) (fragment): C-terminal portion of Streptococcus pyogenes Cas9 (Zetsche et al., 2015)
>Addgene plasmid #237466 | pX461-ABE8e-nSpCas9-NRF1-ss-sgRNA | addgene full sequence | sequence record 476162 | Addgene NGS Result
GAATTCGGCAGTGGAGAGGGCAGAGGAAGTCTGCTAACATGCGGTGACGTCGAGGAGAATCCTGGCCCAA
TGACCGAGTACAAGCCCACGGTGCGCCTCGCCACCCGCGACGACGTCCCCAGGGCCGTACGCACCCTCGC
CGCCGCGTTCGCCGACTACCCCGCCACGCGCCACACCGTCGATCCGGACCGCCACATCGAGCGGGTCACC
GAGCTGCAAGAACTCTTCCTCACGCGCGTCGGGCTCGACATCGGCAAGGTGTGGGTCGCGGACGACGGCG
CCGCGGTGGCGGTCTGGACCACGCCGGAGAGCGTCGAAGCGGGGGCGGTGTTCGCCGAGATCGGCCCGCG
CATGGCCGAGTTGAGCGGTTCCCGGCTGGCCGCGCAGCAACAGATGGAAGGCCTCCTGGCGCCGCACCGG
CCCAAGGAGCCCGCGTGGTTCCTGGCCACCGTCGGAGTCTCGCCCGACCACCAGGGCAAGGGTCTGGGCA
GCGCCGTCGTGCTCCCCGGAGTGGAGGCGGCCGAGCGCGCCGGGGTGCCCGCCTTCCTGGAGACCTCCGC
GCCCCGCAACCTCCCCTTCTACGAGCGGCTCGGCTTCACCGTCACCGCCGACGTCGAGGTGCCCGAAGGA
CCGCGCACCTGGTGCATGACCCGCAAGCCCGGTGCCTGAGAATTCTAACTAGAGCTCGCTGATCAGCCTC
GACTGTGCCTTCTAGTTGCCAGCCATCTGTTGTTTGCCCCTCCCCCGTGCCTTCCTTGACCCTGGAAGGT
GCCACTCCCACTGTCCTTTCCTAATAAAATGAGGAAATTGCATCGCATTGTCTGAGTAGGTGTCATTCTA
TTCTGGGGGGTGGGGTGGGGCAGGACAGCAAGGGGGAGGATTGGGAAGAGAATAGCAGGCATGCTGGGGA
GCGGCCGCAGGAACCCCTAGTGATGGAGTTGGCCACTCCCTCTCTGCGCGCTCGCTCGCTCACTGAGGCC
GGGCGACCAAAGGTCGCCCGACGCCCGGGCTTTGCCCGGGCGGCCTCAGTGAGCGAGCGAGCGCGCAGCT
GCCTGCAGGGGCGCCTGATGCGGTATTTTCTCCTTACGCATCTGTGCGGTATTTCACACCGCATA
[95 nt withheld, positions 1116-1210]
T
[46 nt withheld, positions 1212-1257]
C
[141 nt withheld, positions 1259-1399]
CCTTTGACGTTGGAGTCCACGTTCTTTAATAGTGGACTCTTGTTCCAAACTGGAACAACACTCAACTCTA
TCTCGGGCTATTCTTTTGATTTATAAGGGATTTTGCCGATTTCGGTCTATTGGTTAAAAAATGAGCTGAT
TTAACAAAAATTTAACGCGAATTTTAACAAAATATTAACGTTTACAATTTTATGGTGCACTCTCAGTACA
ATCTGCTCTGATGCCGCATAGTTAAGCCAGCCCCGACACCCGCCAACACCCGCTGACGCGCCCTGACGGG
CTTGTCTGCTCCCGGCATCCGCTTACAGACAAGCTGTGACCGTCTCCGGGAGCTGCATGTGTCAGAGGTT
TTCACCGTCATCACCGAAACGCGCGAGACGAAAGGGCCTCGTGATACGCCTATTTTTATAGGTTAATGTC
ATGATAATAATGGTTTCTTAGACGTCAGGTGGCACTTTTCGGGGAAATGTGCGCGGAACCCCTATTTGTT
TATTTTTCTAAATACATTCAAATATGTATCCGCTCATGAGACAATAACCCTGATAAATGCTTCAATAATA
TTGAAAAAGGAAGAGTATGAGTATTCAACATTTCCGTGTCGCCCTTATTCCCTTTTTTGCGGCATTTTGC
CTTCCTGTTTTTGCTCACCCAGAAACGCTGGTGAAAGTAAAAGATGCTGAAGATCAGTTGGGTGCACGAG
TGGGTTACATCGAACTGGATCTCAACAGCGGTAAGATCCTTGAGAGTTTTCGCCCCGAAGAACGTTTTCC
AATGATGAGCACTTTTAAAGTTCTGCTATGTGGCGCGGTATTATCCCGTATTGACGCCGGGCAAGAGCAA
CTCGGTCGCCGCATACACTATTCTCAGAATGACTTGGTTGAGTACTCACCAGTCACAGAAAAGCATCTTA
CGGATGGCATGACAGTAAGAGAATTATGCAGTGCTGCCATAACCATGAGTGATAACACTGCGGCCAACTT
ACTTCTGACAACGATCGGAGGACCGAAGGAGCTAACCGCTTTTTTGCACAACATGGGGGATCATGTAACT
CGCCTTGATCGTTGGGAACCGGAGCTGAATGAAGCCATACCAAACGACGAGCGTGACACCACGATGCCTG
TAGCAATGGCAACAACGTTGCGCAAACTATTAACTGGCGAACTACTTACTCTAGCTTCCCGGCAACAATT
AATAGACTGGATGGAGGCGGATAAAGTTGCAGGACCACTTCTGCGCTCGGCCCTTCCGGCTGGCTGGTTT
ATTGCTGATAAATCTGGAGCCGGTGAGCGTGGAAGCCGCGGTATCATTGCAGCACTGGGGCCAGATGGTA
AGCCCTCCCGTATCGTAGTTATCTACACGACGGGGAGTCAGGCAACTATGGATGAACGAAATAGACAGAT
CGCTGAGATAGGTGCCTCACTGATTAAGCATTGGTAACTGTCAGACCAAGTTTACTCATATATACTTTAG
ATTGATTTAAAACTTCATTTTTAATTTAAAAGGATCTAGGTGAAGATCCTTTTTGATAATCTCATGACCA
AAATCCCTTAACGTGAGTTTTCGTTCCACTGAGCGTCAGACCCCGTAGAAAAGATCAAAGGATCTTCTTG
AGATCCTTTTTTTCTGCGCGTAATCTGCTGCTTGCAAACAAAAAAACCACCGCTACCAGCGGTGGTTTGT
TTGCCGGATCAAGAGCTACCAACTCTTTTTCCGAAGGTAACTGGCTTCAGCAGAGCGCAGATACCAAATA
CTGTTCTTCTAGTGTAGCCGTAGTTAGGCCACCACTTCAAGAACTCTGTAGCACCGCCTACATACCTCGC
TCTGCTAATCCTGTTACCAGTGGCTGCTGCCAGTGGCGATAAGTCGTGTCTTACCGGGTTGGACTCAAGA
CGATAGTTACCGGATAAGGCGCAGCGGTCGGGCTGAACGGGGGGTTCGTGCACACAGCCCAGCTTGGAGC
GAACGACCTACACCGAACTGAGATACCTACAGCGTGAGCTATGAGAAAGCGCCACGCTTCCCGAAGGGAG
AAAGGCGGACAGGTATCCGGTAAGCGGCAGGGTCGGAACAGGAGAGCGCACGAGGGAGCTTCCAGGGGGA
AACGCCTGGTATCTTTATAGTCCTGTCGGGTTTCGCCACCTCTGACTTGAGCGTCGATTTTTGTGATGCT
CGTCAGGGGGGCGGAGCCTATGGAAAAACGCCAGCAACGCGGCCTTTTTACGGTTCCTGGCCTTTTGCTG
GCCTTTTGCTCACATGTGAGGGCCTATTTCCCATGATTCCTTCATATTTGCATATACGATACAAGGCTGT
TAGAGAGATAATTGGAATTAATTTGACTGTAAACACAAAGATATTAGTACAAAATACGTGACGTAGAAAG
TAATAATTTCTTGGGTAGTTTGCAGTTTTAAAATTATGTTTTAAAATGGACTATCATATGCTTACCGTAA
CTTGAAAGTATTTCGATTTCTTGGCTTTATATATCTTGTGGAAAGGACGAAACACCGGTGACAGGTTTCA
TGGACCCGTTTTAGAGCTAGAAATAGCAAGTTAAAATAAGGCTAGTCCGTTATCAACTTGAAAAAGTGGC
ACCGAGTCGGTGCTTTTTTGTTTTAGAGCTAGAAATAGCAAGTTAAAATAAGGCTAGTCCGTTTTTAGCG
CGTGCGCCAATTCTGCAGACAAATGGCTCTAGAGGTACCCGTTACATAACTTACGGTAAATGGCCCGCCT
GGCTGACCGCCCAACGACCCCCGCCCATTGACGTCAATAGTAACGCCAATAGGGACTTTCCATTGACGTC
AATGGGTGGAGTATTTACGGTAAACTGCCCACTTGGCAGTACATCAAGTGTATCATATGCCAAGTACGCC
CCCTATTGACGTCAATGACGGTAAATGGCCCGCCTGGCATTGTGCCCAGTACATGACCTTATGGGACTTT
CCTACTTGGCAGTACATCTACGTATTAGTCATCGCTATTACCATGGTCGAGGTGAGCCCCACGTTCTGCT
TCACTCTCCCCATCTCCCCCCCCTCCCCACCCCCAATTTTGTATTTATTTATTTTTTAATTATTTTGTGC
AGCGATGGGGGCGGGGGGGGGGGGGGGGCGCGCGCCAGGCGGGGCGGGGCGGGGCGAGGGGCGGGGCGGG
GCGAGGCGGAGAGGTGCGGCGGCAGCCAATCAGAGCGGCGCGCTCCGAAAGTTTCCTTTTATGGCGAGGC
GGCGGCGGCGGCGGCCCTATAAAAAGCGAAGCGCGCGGCGGGCGGGAGTCGCTGCGCGCTGCCTTCGCCC
CGTGCCCCGCTCCGCCGCCGCCTCGCGCCGCCCGCCCCGGCTCTGACTGACCGCGTTACTCCCACAGGTG
AGCGGGCGGGACGGCCCTTCTCCTCCGGGCTGTAATTAGCTGAGCAAGAGGTAAGGGTTTAAGGGATGGT
TGGTTGGTGGGGTATTAATGTTTAATTACCTGGAGCACCTGCCTGAAATCACTTTTTTTCAGGTTGGACC
GGTGCCACCATGGACTATAAGGACCACGACGGAGACTACAAGGATCATGATATTGATTACAAAGACGATG
ACGATAAGATGGCCTCTGAGGTGGAGTTTTCCCACGAGTACTGGATGAGACATGCCCTGACCCTGGCCAA
GAGGGCACGGGATGAGAGGGAGGTGCCTGTGGGAGCCGTGCTGGTGCTGAACAATAGAGTGATCGGCGAG
GGCTGGAACAGAGCCATCGGCCTGCACGACCCAACAGCCCATGCCGAAATTATGGCCCTGAGACAGGGCG
GCCTGGTCATGCAGAACTACAGACTGATTGACGCCACCCTGTACGTGACATTCGAGCCTTGCGTGATGTG
CGCCGGCGCCATGATCCACTCTAGGATCGGCCGCGTGGTGTTTGGCGTGAGGAACTCAAAAAGAGGCGCC
GCAGGCTCCCTGATGAACGTGCTGAACTACCCCGGCATGAATCACCGCGTCGAAATTACCGAGGGAATCC
TGGCAGATGAATGTGCCGCCCTGCTGTGCGATTTCTATCGGATGCCTAGACAGGTGTTCAATGCTCAGAA
GAAGGCCCAGAGCTCCATCAACTCCGGAGGATCTAGCGGAGGATCCTCTGGCAGCGAGACACCAGGAACA
AGCGAGTCAGCAACACCAGAGAGCAGTGGCGGCAGCAGCGGGGGGTCAGCTAGCGCTGACAAGAAGTACA
GCATCGGCCTGGCCATCGGCACCAACTCTGTGGGCTGGGCCGTGATCACCGACGAGTACAAGGTGCCCAG
CAAGAAATTCAAGGTGCTGGGCAACACCGACCGGCACAGCATCAAGAAGAACCTGATCGGAGCCCTGCTG
TTCGACAGCGGCGAAACAGCCGAGGCCACCCGGCTGAAGAGAACCGCCAGAAGAAGATACACCAGACGGA
AGAACCGGATCTGCTATCTGCAAGAGATCTTCAGCAACGAGATGGCCAAGGTGGACGACAGCTTCTTCCA
CAGACTGGAAGAGTCCTTCCTGGTGGAAGAGGATAAGAAGCACGAGCGGCACCCCATCTTCGGCAACATC
GTGGACGAGGTGGCCTACCACGAGAAGTACCCCACCATCTACCACCTGAGAAAGAAACTGGTGGACAGCA
CCGACAAGGCCGACCTGCGGCTGATCTATCTGGCCCTGGCCCACATGATCAAGTTCCGGGGCCACTTCCT
GATCGAGGGCGACCTGAACCCCGACAACAGCGACGTGGACAAGCTGTTCATCCAGCTGGTGCAGACCTAC
AACCAGCTGTTCGAGGAAAACCCCATCAACGCCAGCGGCGTGGACGCCAAGGCCATCCTGTCTGCCAGAC
TGAGCAAGAGCAGACGGCTGGAAAATCTGATCGCCCAGCTGCCCGGCGAGAAGAAGAATGGCCTGTTCGG
AAACCTGATTGCCCTGAGCCTGGGCCTGACCCCCAACTTCAAGAGCAACTTCGACCTGGCCGAGGATGCC
AAACTGCAGCTGAGCAAGGACACCTACGACGACGACCTGGACAACCTGCTGGCCCAGATCGGCGACCAGT
ACGCCGACCTGTTTCTGGCCGCCAAGAACCTGTCCGACGCCATCCTGCTGAGCGACATCCTGAGAGTGAA
CACCGAGATCACCAAGGCCCCCCTGAGCGCCTCTATGATCAAGAGATACGACGAGCACCACCAGGACCTG
ACCCTGCTGAAAGCTCTCGTGCGGCAGCAGCTGCCTGAGAAGTACAAAGAGATTTTCTTCGACCAGAGCA
AGAACGGCTACGCCGGCTACATTGACGGCGGAGCCAGCCAGGAAGAGTTCTACAAGTTCATCAAGCCCAT
CCTGGAAAAGATGGACGGCACCGAGGAACTGCTCGTGAAGCTGAACAGAGAGGACCTGCTGCGGAAGCAG
CGGACCTTCGACAACGGCAGCATCCCCCACCAGATCCACCTGGGAGAGCTGCACGCCATTCTGCGGCGGC
AGGAAGATTTTTACCCATTCCTGAAGGACAACCGGGAAAAGATCGAGAAGATCCTGACCTTCCGCATCCC
CTACTACGTGGGCCCTCTGGCCAGGGGAAACAGCAGATTCGCCTGGATGACCAGAAAGAGCGAGGAAACC
ATCACCCCCTGGAACTTCGAGGAAGTGGTGGACAAGGGCGCTTCCGCCCAGAGCTTCATCGAGCGGATGA
CCAACTTCGATAAGAACCTGCCCAACGAGAAGGTGCTGCCCAAGCACAGCCTGCTGTACGAGTACTTCAC
CGTGTATAACGAGCTGACCAAAGTGAAATACGTGACCGAGGGAATGAGAAAGCCCGCCTTCCTGAGCGGC
GAGCAGAAAAAGGCCATCGTGGACCTGCTGTTCAAGACCAACCGGAAAGTGACCGTGAAGCAGCTGAAAG
AGGACTACTTCAAGAAAATCGAGTGCTTCGACTCCGTGGAAATCTCCGGCGTGGAAGATCGGTTCAACGC
CTCCCTGGGCACATACCACGATCTGCTGAAAATTATCAAGGACAAGGACTTCCTGGACAATGAGGAAAAC
GAGGACATTCTGGAAGATATCGTGCTGACCCTGACACTGTTTGAGGACAGAGAGATGATCGAGGAACGGC
TGAAAACCTATGCCCACCTGTTCGACGACAAAGTGATGAAGCAGCTGAAGCGGCGGAGATACACCGGCTG
GGGCAGGCTGAGCCGGAAGCTGATCAACGGCATCCGGGACAAGCAGTCCGGCAAGACAATCCTGGATTTC
CTGAAGTCCGACGGCTTCGCCAACAGAAACTTCATGCAGCTGATCCACGACGACAGCCTGACCTTTAAAG
AGGACATCCAGAAAGCCCAGGTGTCCGGCCAGGGCGATAGCCTGCACGAGCACATTGCCAATCTGGCCGG
CAGCCCCGCCATTAAGAAGGGCATCCTGCAGACAGTGAAGGTGGTGGACGAGCTCGTGAAAGTGATGGGC
CGGCACAAGCCCGAGAACATCGTGATCGAAATGGCCAGAGAGAACCAGACCACCCAGAAGGGACAGAAGA
ACAGCCGCGAGAGAATGAAGCGGATCGAAGAGGGCATCAAAGAGCTGGGCAGCCAGATCCTGAAAGAACA
CCCCGTGGAAAACACCCAGCTGCAGAACGAGAAGCTGTACCTGTACTACCTGCAGAATGGGCGGGATATG
TACGTGGACCAGGAACTGGACATCAACCGGCTGTCCGACTACGATGTGGACCATATCGTGCCTCAGAGCT
TTCTGAAGGACGACTCCATCGACAACAAGGTGCTGACCAGAAGCGACAAGAACCGGGGCAAGAGCGACAA
CGTGCCCTCCGAAGAGGTCGTGAAGAAGATGAAGAACTACTGGCGGCAGCTGCTGAACGCCAAGCTGATT
ACCCAGAGAAAGTTCGACAATCTGACCAAGGCCGAGAGAGGCGGCCTGAGCGAACTGGATAAGGCCGGCT
TCATCAAGAGACAGCTGGTGGAAACCCGGCAGATCACAAAGCACGTGGCACAGATCCTGGACTCCCGGAT
GAACACTAAGTACGACGAGAATGACAAGCTGATCCGGGAAGTGAAAGTGATCACCCTGAAGTCCAAGCTG
GTGTCCGATTTCCGGAAGGATTTCCAGTTTTACAAAGTGCGCGAGATCAACAACTACCACCACGCCCACG
ACGCCTACCTGAACGCCGTCGTGGGAACCGCCCTGATCAAAAAGTACCCTAAGCTGGAAAGCGAGTTCGT
GTACGGCGACTACAAGGTGTACGACGTGCGGAAGATGATCGCCAAGAGCGAGCAGGAAATCGGCAAGGCT
ACCGCCAAGTACTTCTTCTACAGCAACATCATGAACTTTTTCAAGACCGAGATTACCCTGGCCAACGGCG
AGATCCGGAAGCGGCCTCTGATCGAGACAAACGGCGAAACCGGGGAGATCGTGTGGGATAAGGGCCGGGA
TTTTGCCACCGTGCGGAAAGTGCTGAGCATGCCCCAAGTGAATATCGTGAAAAAGACCGAGGTGCAGACA
GGCGGCTTCAGCAAAGAGTCTATCCTGCCCAAGAGGAACAGCGATAAGCTGATCGCCAGAAAGAAGGACT
GGGACCCTAAGAAGTACGGCGGCTTCGACAGCCCCACCGTGGCCTATTCTGTGCTGGTGGTGGCCAAAGT
GGAAAAGGGCAAGTCCAAGAAACTGAAGAGTGTGAAAGAGCTGCTGGGGATCACCATCATGGAAAGAAGC
AGCTTCGAGAAGAATCCCATCGACTTTCTGGAAGCCAAGGGCTACAAAGAAGTGAAAAAGGACCTGATCA
TCAAGCTGCCTAAGTACTCCCTGTTCGAGCTGGAAAACGGCCGGAAGAGAATGCTGGCCTCTGCCGGCGA
ACTGCAGAAGGGAAACGAACTGGCCCTGCCCTCCAAATATGTGAACTTCCTGTACCTGGCCAGCCACTAT
GAGAAGCTGAAGGGCTCCCCCGAGGATAATGAGCAGAAACAGCTGTTTGTGGAACAGCACAAGCACTACC
TGGACGAGATCATCGAGCAGATCAGCGAGTTCTCCAAGAGAGTGATCCTGGCCGACGCTAATCTGGACAA
AGTGCTGTCCGCCTACAACAAGCACCGGGATAAGCCCATCAGAGAGCAGGCCGAGAATATCATCCACCTG
TTTACCCTGACCAATCTGGGAGCCCCTGCCGCCTTCAAGTACTTTGACACCACCATCGACCGGAAGAGGT
ACACCAGCACCAAAGAGGTGCTGGACGCCACCCTGATCCACCAGAGCATCACCGGCCTGTACGAGACACG
GATCGACCTGTCTCAGCTGGGAGGTGACAGCGGCGGGAATTCCAGATCCCCTGCTGCTAAACGTGTTAAG
CTTGATGGGGGTAGCCCGGCAGCCAAGAGAGTCAAACTCGACGGCGGCTCCCCAGCGGCAAAAAGGGTGA
AACTAGACGGGGGTAGCCCCGCCGCGAAGCGTGTAAAGCTGGATGGAGGATCGCCTGCGGCTAAGCGAGT
CAAATTAGACGGTGGGTCACCGGCTGCAAAGCGCGTCAAATTGGAT
